>Addgene plasmid #145552 | pGBW-m4046349 | addgene full sequence | sequence record 318502 | Addgene NGS Result
CGGATTAGAAGCCGCCGAGCGGGCGACAGCCCTCCGACGGAAGACTCTCCTCCGTGCGTCCTCGTCTTCA
CCGGTCGCGTTCCTGAAACGCAGATGTGCCTCGCGCCGCACTGCTCCGAACAATAAAGATTCTACAATAC
TAGCTTTTATGGTTATGAAGAGGAAAAATTGGCAGTAACCTGGCCCCACAAACCTTCAAATTAACGAATC
AAATTAACAACCATAGGATGATAATGCGATTAGTTTTTTAGCCTTATTTCTGGGGTAATTAATCAGCGAA
GCGATGATTTTTGATCTATTAACAGATATATAAATGGAAAAGCTGCATAACCACTTTAACTAATACTTTC
AACATTTTCAGTTTGTATTACTTCTTATTCAAATGTCATAAAAGTATCAACAAAAAATTGTTAATATACC
TCTATACTTTAACGTCAAGGAGAAAAAACTATAATGTTTCATCTCGTTGACTTTCAGGTTACTATAGCAG
AGATATTACTAATTATTATGAGGACTTTTAAAGTTTCCATTTGGAATCTTGATTACATCATAAACCTCAT
AATTAAAAATTTATCTAAGTCACTAACTGAGAATAAATATTCTCAATTAGATGAAGAGCAACCAATGGAG
ATTGATCTCGTGCCGAGAGGTTCTGATTATAAAGATCATGATGGTGATTATAAAGATCATGATATTGATT
ATAAAGATGATGATGATAAATAAACAGGCCCCTTTTCCTTTGTCGATATCATGTAATTAGTTATGTCACG
CTTACATTCACGCCCTCCTCCCACATCCGCTCTAACCGAAAAGGAAGGAGTTAGACAACCTGAAGTCTAG
GTCCCTATTTATTTTTTTTAATAGTTATGTTAGTATTAAGAACGTTATTTATATTTCAAATTTTTCTTTT
TTTTCTGTACAAAGCGGCCGCCGAACCACTAGTGCACTGCAGTACACGGTTTCCTTGAAATTTTTTTGAT
TCGGTAATCTCCGAACAGAAGGAAGAACGAAGGAAGGAGCACAGACTTAGATTGGTATATATACGCATAT
GTAGTGTTGAAGAAACATGAAATTGCCCAGTATTCTTAACCCAACTGCACAGAACAAAAACGTGCAGGAA
ACGAAGATAAATCATGTCGAAAGCTACATATAAGGAACGTGCTGCTACTCATCCTAGTCCTGTTGCTGCC
AAGCTATTTAATATCATGCACGAAAAGCAAACAAACTTGTGTGCTTCATTGGATGTTCGTACCACCAAGG
AATTACTGGAGTTAGTTGAAGCATTAGGTCCCAAAATTTGTTTACTAAAAACACATGTGGATATCTTGAC
TGATTTTTCCATGGAGGGCACAGTTAAGCCGCTAAAGGCATTATCCGCCAAGTACAATTTTTTACTCTTC
GAGGACAGAAAATTTGCTGACATTGGTAATACAGTCAAATTGCAGTACTCTGCGGGTGTATACAGAATAG
CAGAATGGGCAGACATTACGAATGCACACGGTGTGGTGGGCCCAGGTATTGTTAGCGGTTTGAAGCAGGC
GGCAGAAGAAGTAACAAAGGAACCTAGAGGCCTTTTGATGTTAGCAGAATTGTCATGCAAGGGCTCCCTA
TCTACTGGAGAATATACTAAGGGTACTGTTGACATTGCGAAGAGCGACAAAGATTTTGTTATCGGCTTTA
TTGCTCAAAGAGACATGGGTGGAAGAGATGAAGGTTACGATTGGTTGATTATGACACCCGGTGTGGGTTT
AGATGACAAGGGAGATGCATTGGGTCAACAGTATAGAACCGTGGATGATGTGGTTTCTACAGGATCTGAC
ATTATTATTGTTGGAAGAGGACTATTTGCAAAGGGAAGGGATGCTAAGGTAGAGGGTGAACGTTACAGAA
AAGCAGGCTGGGAAGCATATTTGAGAAGATGCGGCCAGCAAAACTAAAAAACTGTATTATAAGTAAATGC
ATGTATACTAAACTCACAAATTAGAGCTTCAATTTAATTATATCAGTTATTACCCGAGTAACGAAGCATC
TGTGCTTCATTTTGTAGAACAAAAATGCAACGCGAGAGCGCTAATTTTTCAAACAAAGAATCTGAGCTGC
ATTTTTACAGAACAGAAATGCAACGCGAAAGCGCTATTTTACCAACGAAGAATCTGTGCTTCATTTTTGT
AAAACAAAAATGCAACGCGAGAGCGCTAATTTTTCAAACAAAGAATCTGAGCTGCATTTTTACAGAACAG
AAATGCAACGCGAGAGCGCTATTTTACCAACAAAGAATCTATACTTCTTTTTTGTTCTACAAAAATGCAT
CCCGAGAGCGCTATTTTTCTAACAAAGCATCTTAGATTACTTTTTTTCTCCTTTGTGCGCTCTATAATGC
AGTCTCTTGATAACTTTTTGCACTGTAGGTCCGTTAAGGTTAGAAGAAGGCTACTTTGGTGTCTATTTTC
TCTTCCATAAAAAAAGCCTGACTCCACTTCCCGCGTTTACTGATTACTAGCGAAGCTGCGGGTGCATTTT
TTCAAGATAAAGGCATCCCCGATTATATTCTATACCGATGTGGATTGCGCATACTTTGTGAACAGAAAGT
GATAGCGTTGATGATTCTTCATTGGTCAGAAAATTATGAACGGTTTCTTCTATTTTGTCTCTATATACTA
CGTATAGGAAATGTTTACATTTTCGTATTGTTTTCGATTCACTCTATGAATAGTTCTTACTACAATTTTT
TTGTCTAAAGAGTAATACTAGAGATAAACATAAAAAATGTAGAGGTCGAGTTTAGATGCAAGTTCAAGGA
GCGAAAGGTGGATGGGTAGGTTATATAGGGATATAGCACAGAGATATATAGCAAAGAGATACTTTTGAGC
AATGTTTGTGGAAGCGGTATTCGCAATATTTTAGTAGCTCGTTACAGTCCGGTGCGTTTTTGGTTTTTTG
AAAGTGCGTCATCAGAGCGCTTTTGGTTTTCAAAAGCGCTCTGAAGTTCCTATACTTTCTAGCTAGAGAA
TAGGAACTTCCCGAGCGGCCGCGTGTTACAAGCTTGACTCCAGCGTAACTGGACTGCAATCAACTCACTG
GCTCACCTTCACGGGTGGGCCTTTCTTCGGTAGAAAATCAAAGGATCTTCTTGAGATCCTTTTTTTCTGC
GCGTAATCTGCTGCTTGCAAACAAAAAAACCACCGCTACCAGCGGTGGTTTGTTTGCCGGATCAAGAGCT
ACCAACTCTTTTTCCGAGGTAACTGGCTTCAGCAGAGCGCAGATACCAAATACTGTTCTTCTAGTGTAGC
CGTAGTTAGGCCACCACTTCAAGAACTCTGTAGCACCGCCTACATACCTCGCTCTGCTAATCCTGTTACC
AGTGGCTGCTGCCAGTGGCGATAAGTCGTGTCTTACCGGGTTGGACTCAAGACGATAGTTACCGGATAAG
GCGCAGCGGTCGGGCTGAACGGGGGGTTCGTGCACACAGCCCAGCTTGGAGCGAACGACCTACACCGAAC
TGAGATACCTACAGCGTGAGCTATGAGAAAGCGCCACGCTTCCCGAAGGGAGAAAGGCGGACAGGTATCC
GGTAAGCGGCAGGGTCGGAACAGGAGAGCGCACGAGGGAGCTTCCAGGGGTAAACGCCTGGTATCTTTAT
AGTCCTGTCGGGTTTCGCCACCTCTGACTTGAGCATCGATTTTTGTGATGCTCGTCAGGGGGGCGGAGCC
TATGGAAAAACGCCAGCAACGCAGAAAGGCCCACCCGAAGGTGAGCCAGGTGATTACATTTGGGCCCTCA
TCAGAGGTTTTCACCGTCATCACCGAAACGCGCGAGGCAGCTGCGGTAAAGCTCATCAGCGTGGTCGTGA
AGCGATTCACAGATGTCTGCCTGTTCATCCGCGTCCAGCTCGTTGAGTTTCTCCAGAAGCGTTAATGTCT
GGCTTCTGATAAAGCGGGCCATGTTAAGGGCGGTTTTTTCCTGTTTGGTCACTTACCAATGCTTAATCAG
TGAGGCACCTATCTCAGCGATCTGTCTATTTCGTTCATCCATAGTTGCCTGACTCCCCGTCGTGTAGATA
ACTACGATGCGGGAGGGCTTACCATCTGGCCCCAGTGCTGCAATGATACCGCGAGACCCACGCTCACCGG
CTCCAGATTTATCAGCAATAAACCAGCCAGCCGGGAGGGCCGAGCGCAGAAGTGATCCTGCAACTTTATC
CGCCTCCATCCAGTCTATTAATTGTTGCCGGGAAGCTAGAGTAAGTAGTTCGCCAGTTAATAGTTTGCGC
AACGTTGTTGCCATTGCTACAGGCATCGTGGTGTCACGCTCGTCGTTTGGTATGGCTTCATTCAGCTCCG
GTTCCCAACGATCAAGGCGAGTTACATGATCCCCCATGTTGTGCAAAAAAGCGGTTAGCTCCTTCGGTCC
TCCGATCGTTGCCAGAAGTAAGTTGGCCGCAGTGTTATCACTCATGGTTATGGCAGCACTGCATAATTCT
CTTACTGTCATGCCATCCGTGAGATGCTTTTCTGTGACTGGTGAGTACTCAACCAAGTCATTCTGAGAAT
AGTGTATGCGGCGACCGAGTTGCTCTTGCCCGGCGTCAATACGGGATAATACCGCGCCACATAGCAGAAC
TTTAAAAGTGCTCATCATTGGAAAACGTTCTTCGGGGCGTAAACTCTCAAGGATCTTACCGCTGTTGAGA
TCCAGTTCGATGTAACCCACTCGTGCACCCAACTGATCTTCAGCATCTTTTACTTTCACCAGCGTTTCTG
GGTGAGCAAAAACAGGAAGGCAAAATGCCGCAAAAAAGGGAATAAGGGCGACACGGAAATGTTGAATACT
CATTTTAGCTTCCTTAGCTCCTGAAAATCTCGATAACTCAAAAAATACGCCCGGTAGTGATCTTATTTCA
TTATGGTGAAAGTTGGAACCTCTTACGTGCCGATCAAGTCAAAAGCCTCCGGTCGGAGGCTTTTGACTTT
CTGCTATGGAGGTCAGGTATGATTTAAATGGTCAGTTAGAGCGGCCGCTTGCTATATTGAAGTA
Features (pLannotate 1.2.2; 14 found; start..end, strand, type, name):
      1..442     +  promoter       GAL1 promoter: S. cerevisiae GAL1; inducible promoter, regulated by Gal4
    454..636     +  CDS            NS6_SARS2: Experimental evidence at protein level: Swiss-Prot protein existence level 1. Disrupts cell nuclear import complex formation by tethering karyopherin alpha 2 and karyopherin beta 1 to the membrane. Retention of import factors at the ER/Golgi membrane leads to a loss of transport into the nucleus. Thereby prevents STAT1 nuclear translocation in response to interferon signaling, thus blocking the expression of interferon stimulated genes (ISGs) that display multiple antiviral activities (PubMed:33097660). Suppresses IFN-beta production possibly by blocking IRF3 nuclear translocation (PubMed:3297
    654..671     +  CDS            3xFLAG (fragment): three tandem FLAG® epitope tags, followed by an enterokinase cleavage site
    749..921     +  terminator     CYC1 terminator (fragment): S. cerevisiae CYC1; transcription terminator for CYC1
    957..1133    +  promoter       URA3 promoter (fragment): S. cerevisiae URA3
   1134..1937    +  CDS            URA3: orotidine-5'-phosphate decarboxylase, required for uracil biosynthesis; S. cerevisiae URA3; yeast auxotrophic marker, counterselectable with 5-fluoroorotic acid (5-FOA)
   2020..3002    -  rep_origin     2μ ori: yeast 2μ plasmid origin of replication
   3080..3109    +  terminator     T3Te terminator: phage T3 early transcription terminator
   3131..3718    +  rep_origin     ori: high-copy-number ColE1/pMB1/pBR322/pUC origin of replication
   3730..3757    -  terminator     T7Te terminator: phage T7 early transcription terminator
   3781..3972    -  CDS            rop: Rop protein, which maintains plasmids at low copy number; rop
   3973..4833    -  CDS            AmpR: β-lactamase; bla; confers resistance to ampicillin, carbenicillin, and related antibiotics
   4834..4936    -  promoter       cat promoter: promoter of the E. coli cat gene encoding chloramphenicol acetyltransferase
   4937..4968    -  terminator     tonB terminator: bidirectional E. coli tonB-P14 transcription terminator
