[The description below was written by a language model from this plasmid's Addgene catalogue record and pLannotate feature annotations shown in this document.]
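Description:
pGBW-m4046349 is a yeast–E. coli shuttle plasmid built for galactose-inducible expression of the SARS-CoV-2 ORF6 accessory protein in Saccharomyces cerevisiae. The sequenced record is about 5 kb. In bacteria it replicates from a high-copy ColE1/pUC-type origin and is selected with ampicillin through a β-lactamase gene, which the annotation places downstream of a cat promoter. A rop coding sequence is also annotated next to AmpR, although the catalogue lists the plasmid as high copy. Short phage T3 and T7 early terminators and a tonB terminator flank these bacterial modules, presumably to insulate them from read-through transcription. In yeast, the 2μ origin supports multicopy episomal maintenance. The URA3 marker, with its own promoter, allows selection in ura3 strains on medium lacking uracil and counterselection with 5-FOA.

The expression cassette consists of the GAL1 promoter, which is regulated by Gal4 and induced by galactose, followed by the wild-type ORF6 open reading frame and a CYC1 terminator. The insert was made by gene synthesis, and listing budding yeast alongside the virus as species may reflect codon adaptation, though the record does not say so explicitly. According to the catalogue, the backbone supplies a C-terminal thrombin-cleavable 3xFLAG tag for detection or affinity purification, with optional tag removal. The automated annotation detects only a short 3xFLAG fragment just after the ORF, so the exact tag composition cannot be confirmed from the feature table.

ORF6 is described as an interferon antagonist that interferes with nuclear import by tethering karyopherins to membranes, which blocks STAT1 translocation. The plasmid is suited to producing tagged ORF6 in yeast for expression, interaction, or phenotypic studies.
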