Addgene plasmid #145552: pGBW-m4046349
Purpose: Yeast Expression plasmid for SARS-CoV-2 ORF6 protein
Depositing lab: Ginkgo Bioworks & Benjie Chen. Depositing organization: Ginkgo Bioworks.
Backbone
  Vector backbone: AmpR; 2u URA3
  Backbone size w/o insert (bp): 4078
  Vector type: Yeast Expression
  Selectable markers: URA3
Growth in bacteria
  Bacterial resistance: Ampicillin, 100 μg/mL
  Growth temperature: 37°C
  Growth strain: DH5alpha
  Copy number: High Copy
Gene/Insert
  Gene/Insert name: SARS-CoV-2 ORF6 protein
  Species: S. cerevisiae (budding yeast); Severe acute respiratory syndrome coronavirus 2
  Insert size (bp): 179
  Mutation: wt
  Entrez Gene: ORF6 (a.k.a. GU280_gp06)
  Promoter: pGAL1
  Tag / fusion protein: Cleavable thrombin;3xFLAG (C terminal on backbone)
  Cloning method: Unknown
Resource information
  A portion of this plasmid was derived from a plasmid made by: GinkgoBioworks
Depositor comments: NCBI Reference Sequence: YP_009724394.1Created by gene synthesis with Not1 site.
How to cite: pGBW-m4046349 was a gift from Ginkgo Bioworks & Benjie Chen (Addgene plasmid # 145552 ; http://n2t.net/addgene:145552 ; RRID:Addgene_145552)
